>Addgene plasmid #234691 | p368_DG | addgene full sequence | sequence record 467862 | Addgene NGS Result
TTGAGATCCTTTTTTTCTGCGCGTAATCTGCTGCTTGCAAACAAAAAAACCACCGCTACCAGCGGTGGTT
TGTTTGCCGGATCAAGAGCTACCAACTCTTTTTCCGAAGGTAACTGGCTTCAGCAGAGCGCAGATACCAA
ATACTGTCCTTCTAGTGTAGCCGTAGTTAGGCCACCACTTCAAGAACTCTGTAGCACCGCCTACATACCT
CGCTCTGCTAATCCTGTTACCAGTGGCTGCTGCCAGTGGCGATAAGTCGTGTCTTACCGGGTTGGACTCA
AGACGATAGTTACCGGATAAGGCGCAGCGGTCGGGCTGAACGGGGGGTTCGTGCACACAGCCCAGCTTGG
AGCGAACGACCTACACCGAACTGAGATACCTACAGCGTGAGCTATGAGAAAGCGCCACGCTTCCCGAAGG
GAGAAAGGCGGACAGGTATCCGGTAAGCGGCAGGGTCGGAACAGGAGAGCGCACGAGGGAGCTTCCAGGG
GGAAACGCCTGGTATCTTTATAGTCCTGTCGGGTTTCGCCACCTCTGACTTGAGCGTCGATTTTTGTGAT
GCTCGTCAGGGGGGCGGAGCCTATGGAAAAACGCCAGCAACGCGGCCTTTTTACGGTTCCTGGCCTTTTG
CTGGCCTTTTGCTCACATGTTCTTTCCTGCGTTATCCCCTGATTCTGTGGATAACCGTATTACCGCCTTT
GAGTGAGCTGATACCGCTCGCCGCAGCCGAACGACCGAGCGCAGCGAGTCAGTGAGCGAGGAAGCGGAAG
AGCGCCTGATGCGGTATTTTCTCCTTACGCATCTGTGCGGTATTTCACACCGCAATGGTGCACTCTCAGT
ACAATCTGCTCTGATGCCGCATAGTTAAGCCAGTATACACTCCGCTATCGCTACGTGACTGGGTCATGGC
TGCGCCCCGACACCCGCCAACACCCGCTGACGCGCCCTGACGGGCTTGTCTGCTCCCGGCATCCGCTTAC
AGACAAGCTGTGACCGTCTCCGGGAGCTGCATGTGTCAGAGGTTTTCACCGTCATCACCGAAACGCGCGA
GGCAGCTGCGGTAAAGCTCATCAGCGTGGTCGTGAAGCGATTCACAGATGTCTGCCTGTTCATCCGCGTC
CAGCTCGTTGAGTTTCTCCAGAAGCGTTAATGTCTGGCTTCTGATAAAGCGGGCCATGTTAAGGGCGGTT
TTTTCCTGTTTGGTCACTGATGCCTCCGTGTAAGGGGGATTTCTGTTCATGGGGGTAATGATACCGATGA
AACGAGAGAGGATGCTCACGATACGGGTTACTGATGATGAACATGCCCGGTTACTGGAACGTTGTGAGGG
TAAACAACTGGCGGTATGGATGCGGCGGGACCAGAGAAAAATCACTCAGGGTCAATGCCAGCGCTTCGTT
AATACAGATGTAGGTGTTCCACAGGGTAGCCAGCAGCATCCTGCGATGCAGATCCGGAACATAATGGTGC
AGGGCGCTGACTTCCGCGTTTCCAGACTTTACGAAACACGGAAACCGAAGACCATTCATGTTGTTGCTCA
GGTCGCAGACGTTTTGCAGCAGCAGTCGCTTCACGTTCGCTCGCGTATCGGTGATTCATTCTGCTAACCA
GTAAGGCAACCCCGCCAGCCTAGCCGGGTCCTCAACGACAGGAGCACGATCATGCGCACCCGTGGGGCCG
CCATGCCGGCGATAATGGCCTGCTTCTCGCCGAAACGTTTGGTGGCGGGACCAGTGACGAAGGCTTGAGC
GAGGGCGTGCAAGATTCCGAATACCGCAAGCGACAGGCCGATCATCGTCGCGCTCCAGCGAAAGCGGTCC
TCGCCGAAAATGACCCAGAGCGCTGCCGGCACCTGTCCTACGAGTTGCATGATAAAGAAGACAGTCATAA
GTGCGGCGACGATAGTCATGCCCCGCGCCCACCGGAAGGAGCTGACTGGGTTGAAGGCTCTCAAGGGCAT
CGGTCGAGATCCCGGTGCCTAATGAGTGAGCTAACTTACATTAATTGCGTTGCGCTCACTGCCCGCTTTC
CAGTCGGGAAACCTGTCGTGCCAGCTGCATTAATGAATCGGCCAACGCGCGGGGAGAGGCGGTTTGCGTA
TTGGGCGCCAGGGTGGTTTTTCTTTTCACCAGTGAGACGGGCAACAGCTGATTGCCCTTCACCGCCTGGC
CCTGAGAGAGTTGCAGCAAGCGGTCCACGCTGGTTTGCCCCAGCAGGCGAAAATCCTGTTTGATGGTGGT
TAACGGCGGGATATAACATGAGCTGTCTTCGGTATCGTCGTATCCCACTACCGAGATATCCGCACCAACG
CGCAGCCCGGACTCGGTAATGGCGCGCATTGCGCCCAGCGCCATCTGATCGTTGGCAACCAGCATCGCAG
TGGGAACGATGCCCTCATTCAGCATTTGCATGGTTTGTTGAAAACCGGACATGGCACTCCAGTCGCCTTC
CCGTTCCGCTATCGGCTGAATTTGATTGCGAGTGAGATATTTATGCCAGCCAGCCAGACGCAGACGCGCC
GAGACAGAACTTAATGGGCCCGCTAACAGCGCGATTTGCTGGTGACCCAATGCGACCAGATGCTCCACGC
CCAGTCGCGTACCGTCTTCATGGGAGAAAATAATACTGTTGATGGGTGTCTGGTCAGAGACATCAAGAAA
TAACGCCGGAACATTAGTGCAGGCAGCTTCCACAGCAATGGCATCCTGGTCATCCAGCGGATAGTTAATG
ATCAGCCCACTGACGCGTTGCGCGAGAAGATTGTGCACCGCCGCTTTACAGGCTTCGACGCCGCTTCGTT
CTACCATCGACACCACCACGCTGGCACCCAGTTGATCGGCGCGAGATTTAATCGCCGCGACAATTTGCGA
CGGCGCGTGCAGGGCCAGACTGGAGGTGGCAACGCCAATCAGCAACGACTGTTTGCCCGCCAGTTGTTGT
GCCACGCGGTTGGGAATGTAATTCAGCTCCGCCATCGCCGCTTCCACTTTTTCCCGCGTTTTCGCAGAAA
CGTGGCTGGCCTGGTTCACCACGCGGGAAACGGTCTGATAAGAGACACCGGCATACTCTGCGACATCGTA
TAACGTTACTGGTTTCACATTCACCACCCTGAATTGACTCTCTTCCGGGCGCTATCATGCCATACCGCGA
AAGGTTTTGCGCCATTCGATGGTGTCCGGGATCTCGACGCTCTCCCTTATGCGACTCCTGCATTAGGAAG
CAGCCCAGTAGTAGGTTGAGGCCGTTGAGCACCGCCGCCGCAAGGAATGGTGCATGCAAGGAGATGGCGC
CCAACAGTCCCCCGGCCACGGGGCCTGCCACCATACCCACGCCGAAACAAGCGCTCATGAGCCCGAAGTG
GCGAGCCCGATCTTCCCCATCGGTGATGTCGGCGATATAGGCGCCAGCAACCGCACCTGTGGCGCCGGTG
ATGCCGGCCACGATGCGTCCGGCGTAGAGGATCGAGATCTCGATCCCGCGAAATTAATACGACTCACTAT
AGGGGAATTGTGAGCGGATAACAATTCCCCTCTAGAAATAATTTTGTTTAACTTTAAGAAGGAGATATAC
CATGGGTCATATGCGAGACCGCCTGGCTCTAGTAGCGATCTACACTAGCACTATCAGCGTTATTAGCTGC
CGCCGCTGCCGCCGGTGCTATGGCGCGCCACGCTGCGTTCATACTGTTCCACCACGGTATAATCTTCGTT
ATGGCTCGTAATATCCAGTTTGCGATCAATGTTAAACGCGCCCGGCATCTGCACCGGTTTTTTCGCGCGA
TAGGTGGTTTTAAAATCCGCCAGATAGCGGCCGCCATCTTTCAGGCGCAGCGCCATTTTAATATCGCCTT
TCAGCACCACATCTTCCGGATACAGGCGTTCGGTGCTCGCTTCCCAGCCCATCGTTTTTTTCTGCATCAC
CGGGCCATCCGGCGGAAAGTTGGTGCCGCGCAGTTTCACTTTATAAATCAGGGTGCCATCTTCCAGGCTC
GTATCTTGCGCCACGCTCACCGCGCCGCCATCTTCAAAGTTCATCACGCGTTCCCATTTAAAGCCTTCCG
GAAAGCTCTGTTTCCAATAATCCGGAATATCCGCCGGATGTTTGGTAAACGCGCGGCTGCCATACATAAA
CTGCGGGCTCAGAATATCCCAGCTAAACGGCAGCGGGCCGCCTTTGGTCACGCGCAGTTTCGCGGTCTGC
GTGCCTTCATACGGGCGGCCTTCGCCTTCGCCTTCAATTTCAAATTCATGGCCGTTCATGCTGCCTTCCA
TGTGCACTTTAAAGCGCATAAATTCTTTAATCACCGCTTCGGTGCTATCCATCTAGTATTTCTCCTCTTT
CTCTAGTATGTGTACACAACATACGGCCGGAAGCATAAAGTGTAAAGCCTGGGGTGCCTAATGAGTGAGC
TAACTCACATTAATTGCGTTGCGCTCACTGCCCGCTTTCCAGTCGGGAAACCTGTCGTGCCAGCTGCATT
AATGAATCGGCCAACGCGCGGGGAGAGGCGGTTTGCGTATTGGGTCTCAGGATCCCTGGAAGTGCTCTTC
CAGGGCCCGGGCAGCAGCCATCATCATCATCATCACTAGCTCGAGCACCACCACCACCACCACTGAGATC
CGGCTGCTAACAAAGCCCGAAAGGAAGCTGAGTTGGCTGCTGCCACCGCTGAGCAATAACTAGCATAACC
CCTTGGGGCCTCTAAACGGGTCTTGAGGGGTTTTTTGCTGAAAGGAGGAACTATATCCGGATTGGCGAAT
GGG
[124 nt withheld, positions 4764-4887]
C
[91 nt withheld, positions 4889-4979]
A
[49 nt withheld, positions 4981-5029]
CCTTTGACGTTGGAGTCCACGTTCTTT
[37 nt withheld, positions 5057-5093]
ACCCTATCTCGGTCTATTCTTTTGATTTATAAGGGATTTTGCCGATTTCGGCCTATTGGTTAAAAAATGA
GCTGATTTAACAAAAATTTAACGCGAATTTTAACAAAATATTAACGCTTACAATTTAGGTGGCACTTTTC
GGGGAAATGTGCGCGGAACCCCTATTTGTTTATTTTTCTAAATACATTCAAATATGTATCCGCTCATGAA
TTAATTCTTAGAAAAACTCATCGAGCATCAAATGAAACTGCAATTTATTCATATCAGGATTATCAATACC
ATATTTTTGAAAAAGCCGTTTCTGTAATGAAGGAGAAAACTCACCGAGGCAGTTCCATAGGATGGCAAGA
TCCTGGTATCGGTCTGCGATTCCGACTCGTCCAACATCAATACAACCTATTAATTTCCCCTCGTCAAAAA
TAAGGTTATCAAGTGAGAAATCACCATGAGTGACGACTGAATCCGGTGAGAATGGCAAAAGTTTATGCAT
TTCTTTCCAGACTTGTTCAACAGGCCAGCCATTACGCTCGTCATCAAAATCACTCGCATCAACCAAACCG
TTATTCATTCGTGATTGCGCCTGAGCGAGACGAAATACGCGATCGCTGTTAAAAGGACAATTACAAACAG
GAATCGAATGCAACCGGCGCAGGAACACTGCCAGCGCATCAACAATATTTTCACCTGAATCAGGATATTC
TTCTAATACCTGGAATGCTGTTTTCCCGGGGATCGCAGTGGTGAGTAACCATGCATCATCAGGAGTACGG
ATAAAATGCTTGATGGTCGGAAGAGGCATAAATTCCGTCAGCCAGTTTAGTCTGACCATCTCATCTGTAA
CATCATTGGCAACGCTACCTTTGCCATGTTTCAGAAACAACTCTGGCGCATCGGGCTTCCCATACAATCG
ATAGATTGTCGCACCTGATTGCCCGACATTATCGCGAGCCCATTTATACCCATATAAATCAGCATCCATG
TTGGAATTTAATCGCGGCCTAGAGCAAGACGTTTCCCGTTGAATATGGCTCATAACACCCCTTGTATTAC
TGTTTATGTAAGCAGACAGTTTTATTGTTCATGACCAAAATCCCTTAACGTGAGTTTTCGTTCCACTGAG
CGTCAGACCCCGTAGAAAAGATCAAAGGATCTTC
Features (pLannotate 1.2.2; 23 found; start..end, strand, type, name):
      1..589     +  rep_origin     ori: high-copy-number ColE1/pMB1/pBR322/pUC origin of replication
    775..914     -  misc_feature   bom: basis of mobility region from pBR322
   1016..1207    -  CDS            rop: Rop protein, which maintains plasmids at low copy number; rop
   1224..1604    +  CDS            YPB1_ECOLX: Protein predicted: Swiss-Prot protein existence level 4. From Escherichia coli.
   1676..1967    -  CDS            TcR (fragment): tetracycline efflux protein; tet; confers resistance to tetracycline
   1982..2003    -  protein_bind   CAP binding site: CAP binding activates transcription in the presence of cAMP. E. coli catabolite activator protein
   2016..3098    -  CDS            lacI: lac repressor; lacI; The lac repressor binds to the lac operator to inhibit transcription in E. coli. This inhibition can be relieved by adding lactose or isopropyl-β-D-thiogalactopyranoside (IPTG).
   3099..3176    -  promoter       lacI promoter: lacI
   3184..3463    -  CDS            TcR (fragment): tetracycline efflux protein; tet; confers resistance to tetracycline
   3485..3503    +  promoter       T7 promoter: promoter for bacteriophage T7 RNA polymerase
   3504..3528    +  protein_bind   lac operator: The lac repressor binds to the lac operator to inhibit transcription in E. coli. This inhibition can be relieved by adding lactose or isopropyl-β-D-thiogalactopyranoside (IPTG). lac repressor encoded by lacI
   3543..3565    +  RBS            RBS: efficient ribosome binding site from bacteriophage T7 gene 10 (Olins and Rangwala, 1989)
   3648..4310    -  CDS            mScarlet: mScarlet is a basic (constitutively fluorescent) red fluorescent protein published in 2016, derived from synthetic construct. It has moderate acid sensitivity.
   4357..4386    -  promoter       lac promoter: promoter for the E. coli lac operon
   4401..4422    -  protein_bind   CAP binding site: CAP binding activates transcription in the presence of cAMP. E. coli catabolite activator protein
   4435..4524    -  CDS            lacI (fragment): lac repressor; lacI; The lac repressor binds to the lac operator to inhibit transcription in E. coli. This inhibition can be relieved by adding lactose or isopropyl-β-D-thiogalactopyranoside (IPTG).
   4569..4585    +  CDS            capTEV™ (fragment): composite tag for in vivo biotinylation, TEV protease cleavage, and 6xHis tagging
   4596..4613    +  CDS            9xHis (fragment): 9xHis affinity tag
   4623..4672    +  CDS            SET1 (fragment): solubility-enhancement tag derived from T7 phage gene 10B
   4680..4727    +  terminator     T7 terminator: transcription terminator for bacteriophage T7 RNA polymerase
   4764..5192    +  rep_origin     f1 ori (sequence partly withheld): f1 bacteriophage origin of replication; arrow indicates direction of (+) strand synthesis
   5245..5302    +  promoter       AmpR promoter (fragment): bla
   5311..6126    -  CDS            KanR: aminoglycoside phosphotransferase; aph(3')-Ia; confers resistance to kanamycin in bacteria or G418 (Geneticin®) in eukaryotes
