[The description below was written by a language model from this plasmid's Addgene catalogue record and pLannotate feature annotations shown in this document.]
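Description:
p368_DG is an empty bacterial expression backbone derived from pET28b that has been "domesticated" for Golden Gate assembly and pre-fitted with a C-terminal 3C protease site followed by a His6 tag. It replicates from a ColE1/pBR322-type origin accompanied by the bom region and the rop gene, consistent with the low copy number listed in the record. It is selected with kanamycin through an aph(3')-Ia resistance gene. An f1 origin is also present, and the short tetracycline-resistance fragments in the annotation are residual pBR322-derived backbone sequence rather than functional markers.

The expression unit follows the standard pET layout. A T7 promoter with an adjacent lac operator and the phage T7 gene 10 ribosome binding site sits upstream of the cloning position, and a T7 terminator sits downstream. A full lacI gene with its own promoter supplies repressor, so expression is IPTG-inducible in hosts that provide T7 RNA polymerase.

The cloning position is occupied by a placeholder cassette flanked by BsaI sites. It encodes a red fluorescent protein, mScarlet3 according to the depositor and annotated as mScarlet. The cassette lies in the opposite orientation to the T7 unit and is driven by a lac promoter with a CAP binding site. BsaI digestion and ligation replace this dropout with the gene of interest and destroy the recognition sites, so correct clones can be identified by loss of red colony colour.

The inserted coding sequence is then read through into the backbone-encoded 3C cleavage site and His6 tag. The automated annotation picks these up only as partial matches to other tag features. The tag allows affinity purification of the expressed protein, and the 3C site allows it to be removed afterwards. The plasmid belongs to a suite of pre-assembled Golden Gate vectors intended for protein engineering and expression.
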