Addgene plasmid #234691: p368_DG
Purpose: (Empty Backbone) Golden gate domesticated pET28b with 3C-His6
Depositing lab: Matthew Wohlever. Depositing organization: University of Pittsburgh (University, School of Medicine, and Cancer Institute). Publication: A suite of pre-assembled, pET28b-based Golden Gate vectors for efficient protein engineering and expression. Gaur D, Wohlever ML. Protein Sci. 2025 Apr;34(4):e70106. doi: 10.1002/pro.70106. PubMed 40130802.
Backbone
  Vector backbone: pET28b
  Vector type: Bacterial Expression
  Tag / fusion protein: 3C-His6 (C terminal on backbone)
Growth in bacteria
  Bacterial resistance: Kanamycin, 50 μg/mL
  Growth temperature: 37°C
  Growth strain: DH5alpha
  Copy number: Low Copy
Gene/Insert
  Gene/Insert name: None
  Mutation: No
  Tag / fusion protein: 3C-His6 (C terminal on backbone)
Terms and licenses: Academic/Nonprofit Terms; Industry Terms: Not Available to Industry
Depositor comments: The construct includes a 3C protease cleavage site followed by a His6 tag at the C-terminus. BsaI recognition sites flank mScarlet3 to enable easy visualization of successful cloning through loss of red color. 5' Cloning Site: BsaI (destroyed), 3' Cloning Site: BsaI (destroyed).
How to cite: p368_DG was a gift from Matthew Wohlever (Addgene plasmid # 234691 ; http://n2t.net/addgene:234691 ; RRID:Addgene_234691)
